>Addgene plasmid #120360 | PB-TAB-mOvol1 | addgene full sequence | sequence record 236051 | Addgene NGS Result
AAATTGTAAGCGTTAATATTTTGTTAAAATTCGCGTTAAATTTTTGTTAAATCAGCTCATTTTTTAACCA
ATAGGCCGAAATCGGCAAAATCCCTTATAAATCAAAAGAATAGACCGAGATAGGGT
[37 nt withheld, positions 127-163]
AAAGAACGTGGACTCCAACGTCAAAGG
[49 nt withheld, positions 191-239]
T
[91 nt withheld, positions 241-331]
G
[124 nt withheld, positions 333-456]
CCCATTCGCCATTCAGGCTGCGCAACTGTTGGGAAGGGCGATCGGTGCGGGCCTCTTCGCTATTACGCCA
GCTGGCGAAAGGGGGATGTGCTGCAAGGCGATTAAGTTGGGTAACGCCAGGGTTTTCCCAGTCACGACGT
TGTAAAACGACGGCCAGTGAATTGTAATACGACTCACTATAGGGCGAATTGGAGCTCGGTATTCACGACA
GCAGGCTGAATAATAAAAAAATTAGAAACTATTATTTAACCCTAGAAAGATAATCATATTGTGACGTACG
TTAAAGATAATCATGCGTAAAATTGACGCATGTGTTTTATCGGTCTGTATATCGAGGTTTATTTATTAAT
TTGAATAGATATTAAGTTTTATTATATTTACACTTACATACTAATAATAAATTCAACAAACAATTTATTT
ATGTTTATTTATTTATTAAAAAAAAACAAAAACTCAAAATTTCTTCTATAAAGTAACAAAACTTTTAAAC
ATTCTCTCTTTTACAAAAATAAACTTATTTTGTACTTTAAAAACAGTCATGTTGTATTATAAAATAAGTA
ATTAGCTTAACCTATACATAATAGAAACAAATTATACTTATTAGTCAGTCAGAAACAACTTTGGCACATA
TCAATATTATGCTCTCGTTAATTAACTCGAGGGATCCAAGCTGGCCGCACGTCTCCCTATCAGTGATAGA
GAAGTCGACACGTCTCGAGCTCCCTATCAGTGATAGAGAAGGTACGTCTAGAACGTCTCCCTATCAGTGA
TAGAGAAGTCGACACGTCTCGAGCTCCCTATCAGTGATAGAGAAGGTACGTCTAGAACGTCTCCCTATCA
GTGATAGAGAAGTCGACACGTCTCGAGCTCCCTATCAGTGATAGAGAAGGTACGTCTAGAACGTCTCCCT
ATCAGTGATAGAGAAGTCGACACGTCTCGAGCTCCCTATCAGTGATAGAGAAGGTACCCCCTATATAAGC
AGAGCTCGTTTAGTGAACCGTCAGATCGCCTGGAGACGCCATCCACGCTGTTTTGACCTCCATAGAAGAC
ACCGGGACCGATCCAGCCTCCGCGGTGGCGGCCATCACAAGTTTGTACAAAAAAGCAGGCTCCGCGGCCG
CCACCATGCCTCGCGCGTTCCTGGTGAAGAAGCCATGCGTCTCCACGTGCAAGAGGAACTGGAGCGAGCT
CCCGGACGAAGAGCGCGGCGAGATCTACGTGCCAGTCAGCCTCGGCTTCTGCCCACCACAGCCCTACCGG
GAACCAGAGGCATCGGTGGCCGAGCCTCCTTCCTGCCCCCTGGCTTTGGACATGAGCCTTCGAGACTCCA
GCTATAGCGTGGCTCCAGGGCCCTGCGTGGTGGCCCAGCTACCCTCTGAAGATGTGAGCCATCTGACAGA
TCCCCAGAGCAGAGACCAGGGCTTTCTACGAACCAAGATGAAGGTGACCTTGGGGGACAGTCCAAATGGA
GACCTTTTTACCTGCCACATCTGCCAGAAGTCCTTCACCCACCAGCGCATGCTGAATCGACACATGAAGT
GTCACAACGACGTCAAGAGGCACCTCTGCACTTACTGTGGGAAGGGCTTCAATGACACCTTTGACCTCAA
GAGACATGTCCGAACCCACACTGGTGTGCGGCCCTACAAGTGCAGTCTGTGTGATAAGGCCTTCACTCAG
CGCTGCTCTCTGGAGTCCCACCTCAAGAAGATCCACGGAGTGCAGCAGAAGTATGCATACAAGGAGCGCC
GGGCCAAGCTCTACGTGTGTGAGGAGTGCGGTTGCACATCCGAGAGTCAAGAGGGTCATGTCCTGCACCT
CAAGGAACGCCACCCCGACAGCCCACTGCTGCGCAAGACCTCCAAGAAAGTGGCTGTGGCTCTGCAGAAC
ACTGTCACGTCCCTGCTGCAGGGCAGCCCCCATCTCTGAAGAGGCGCGCCGACCCAGCTTTCTTGTACAA
AGTGGTGATGGCCGCTCTAGCTAGTCGATAAGCTAATTCCGCCCCCCCCCCCTAACGTTACTGGCCGAAG
CCGCTTGGAATAAGGCCGGTGTGCGTTTGTCTATATGTTATTTTCCACCATATTGCCGTCTTTTGGCAAT
GTGAGGGCCCGGAAACCTGGCCCTGTCTTCTTGACGAGCATTCCTAGGGGTCTTTCCCCTCTCGCCAAAG
GAATGCAAGGTCTGTTGAATGTCGTGAAGGAAGCAGTTCCTCTGGAAGCTTCTTGAAGACAAACAACGTC
TGTAGCGACCCTTTGCAGGCAGCGGAACCCCCCACCTGGCGACAGGTGCCTCTGCGGCCAAAAGCCACGT
GTATAAGATACACCTGCAAAGGCGGCACAACCCCAGTGCCACGTTGTGAGTTGGATAGTTGTGGAAAGAG
TCAAATGGCTCTCCTCAAGCGTATTCAACAAGGGGCTGAAGGATGCCCAGAAGGTACCCCATTGTATGGG
ATCTGATCTGGGGCCTCGGTGCACATGCTTTACATGTGTTTAGTCGAGGTTAAAAAAACGTCTAGGCCCC
CCGAACCACGGGGACGTGGTTTTCCTTTGAAAAACACGATGATAATATGGCCATGAGCTTGATGATCTGT
GACATGGCGGATCCCGTCGTTTTACAACGTCGTGACTGGGAAAACCCTGGCGTTACCCAACTTAATCGCC
TTGCAGCACATCCCCCTTTCGCCAGCTGGCGTAATAGCGAAGAGGCCCGCACCGATCGCCCTTCCCAACA
GTTGCGCAGCCTGAATGGCGAATGGCGCTTTGCCTGGTTTCCGGCACCAGAAGCGGTGCCGGAAAGCTGG
CTGGAGTGCGATCTTCCTGAGGCCGATACTGTCGTCGTCCCCTCAAACTGGCAGATGCACGGTTACGATG
CGCCCATCTACACCAACGTGACCTATCCCATTACGGTCAATCCGCCGTTTGTTCCCACGGAGAATCCGAC
GGGTTGTTACTCGCTCACATTTAATGTTGATGAAAGCTGGCTACAGGAAGGCCAGACGCGAATTATTTTT
GATGGCGTTAACTCGGCGTTTCATCTGTGGTGCAACGGGCGCTGGGTCGGTTACGGCCAGGACAGTCGTT
TGCCGTCTGAATTTGACCTGAGCGCATTTTTACGCGCCGGAGAAAACCGCCTCGCGGTGATGGTGCTGCG
CTGGAGTGACGGCAGTTATCTGGAAGATCAGGATATGTGGCGGATGAGCGGCATTTTCCGTGACGTCTCG
TTGCTGCATAAACCGACTACACAAATCAGCGATTTCCATGTTGCCACTCGCTTTAATGATGATTTCAGCC
GCGCTGTACTGGAGGCTGAAGTTCAGATGTGCGGCGAGTTGCGTGACTACCTACGGGTAACAGTTTCTTT
ATGGCAGGGTGAAACGCAGGTCGCCAGCGGCACCGCGCCTTTCGGCGGTGAAATTATCGATGAGCGTGGT
GGTTATGCCGATCGCGTCACACTACGTCTGAACGTCGAAAACCCGAAACTGTGGAGCGCCGAAATCCCGA
ATCTCTATCGTGCGGTGGTTGAACTGCACACCGCCGACGGCACGCTGATTGAAGCAGAAGCCTGCGATGT
CGGTTTCCGCGAGGTGCGGATTGAAAATGGTCTGCTGCTGCTGAACGGCAAGCCGTTGCTGATTCGAGGC
GTTAACCGTCACGAGCATCATCCTCTGCATGGTCAGGTCATGGATGAGCAGACGATGGTGCAGGATATCC
TGCTGATGAAGCAGAACAACTTTAACGCCGTGCGCTGTTCGCATTATCCGAACCATCCGCTGTGGTACAC
GCTGTGCGACCGCTACGGCCTGTATGTGGTGGATGAAGCCAATATTGAAACCCACGGCATGGTGCCAATG
AATCGTCTGACCGATGATCCGCGCTGGCTACCGGCGATGAGCGAACGCGTAACGCGAATGGTGCAGCGCG
ATCGTAATCACCCGAGTGTGATCATCTGGTCGCTGGGGAATGAATCAGGCCACGGCGCTAATCACGACGC
GCTGTATCGCTGGATCAAATCTGTCGATCCTTCCCGCCCGGTGCAGTATGAAGGCGGCGGAGCCGACACC
ACGGCCACCGATATTATTTGCCCGATGTACGCGCGCGTGGATGAAGACCAGCCCTTCCCGGCTGTGCCGA
AATGGTCCATCAAAAAATGGCTTTCGCTACCTGGAGAGACGCGCCCGCTGATCCTTTGCGAATACGCCCA
CGCGATGGGTAACAGTCTTGGCGGTTTCGCTAAATACTGGCAGGCGTTTCGTCAGTATCCCCGTTTACAG
GGCGGCTTCGTCTGGGACTGGGTGGATCAGTCGCTGATTAAATATGATGAAAACGGCAACCCGTGGTCGG
CTTACGGCGGTGATTTTGGCGATACGCCGAACGATCGCCAGTTCTGTATGAACGGTCTGGTCTTTGCCGA
CCGCACGCCGCATCCAGCGCTGACGGAAGCAAAACACCAGCAGCAGTTTTTCCAGTTCCGTTTATCCGGG
CAAACCATCGAAGTGACCAGCGAATACCTGTTCCGTCATAGCGATAACGAGCTCCTGCACTGGATGGTGG
CGCTGGATGGTAAGCCGCTGGCAAGCGGTGAAGTGCCTCTGGATGTCGCTCCACAAGGTAAACAGTTGAT
TGAACTGCCTGAACTACCGCAGCCGGAGAGCGCCGGGCAACTCTGGCTCACAGTACGCGTAGTGCAACCG
AACGCGACCGCATGGTCAGAAGCCGGGCACATCAGCGCCTGGCAGCAGTGGCGTCTGGCGGAAAACCTCA
GTGTGACGCTCCCCGCCGCGTCCCACGCCATCCCGCATCTGACCACCAGCGAAATGGATTTTTGCATCGA
GCTGGGTAATAAGCGTTGGCAATTTAACCGCCAGTCAGGCTTTCTTTCACAGATGTGGATTGGCGATAAA
AAACAACTGCTGACGCCGCTGCGCGATCAGTTCACCCGTGCACCGCTGGATAACGACATTGGCGTAAGTG
AAGCGACCCGCATTGACCCTAACGCCTGGGTCGAACGCTGGAAGGCGGCGGGCCATTACCAGGCCGAAGC
AGCGTTGTTGCAGTGCACGGCAGATACACTTGCTGATGCGGTGCTGATTACGACCGCTCACGCGTGGCAG
CATCAGGGGAAAACCTTATTTATCAGCCGGAAAACCTACCGGATTGATGGTAGTGGTCAAATGGCGATTA
CCGTTGATGTTGAAGTGGCGAGCGATACACCGCATCCGGCGCGGATTGGCCTGAACTGCCAGCTGGCGCA
GGTAGCAGAGCGGGTAAACTGGCTCGGATTAGGGCCGCAAGAAAACTATCCCGACCGCCTTACTGCCGCC
TGTTTTGACCGCTGGGATCTGCCATTGTCAGACATGTATACCCCGTACGTCTTCCCGAGCGAAAACGGTC
TGCGCTGCGGGACGCGCGAATTGAATTATGGCCCACACCAGTGGCGCGGCGACTTCCAGTTCAACATCAG
CCGCTACAGTCAACAGCAACTGATGGAAACCAGCCATCGCCATCTGCTGCACGCGGAAGAAGGCACATGG
CTGAATATCGACGGTTTCCATATGGGGATTGGTGGCGACGACTCCTGGAGCCCGTCAGTATCGGCGGAAT
TCCAGCTGAGCGCCGGTCGCTACCATTACCAGTTGGTCTGGTGTCAGGGGATCCCCCGGGCTGCAGCCAA
TATGGGATCGGCCATTGAACAAGATGGATTGCACGCAGGTTCTCCGGCCGCTTGGGTGGAGAGGCTATTC
GGCTATGACTGGGCACAACAGACAATCGGCTGCTCTGATGCCGCCGTGTTCCGGCTGTCAGCGCAGGGGC
GCCCGGTTCTTTTTGTCAAGACCGACCTGTCCGGTGCCCTGAATGAACTGCAGGACGAGGCAGCGCGGCT
ATCGTGGCTGGCCACGACGGGCGTTCCTTGCGCAGCTGTGCTCGACGTTGTCACTGAAGCGGGAAGGGAC
TGGCTGCTATTGGGCGAAGTGCCGGGGCAGGATCTCCTGTCATCTCACCTTGCTCCTGCCGAGAAAGTAT
CCATCATGGCTGATGCAATGCGGCGGCTGCATACGCTTGATCCGGCTACCTGCCCATTCGACCACCAAGC
GAAACATCGCATCGAGCGAGCACGTACTCGGATGGAAGCCGGTCTTGTCGATCAGGATGATCTGGACGAA
GAGCATCAGGGGCTCGCGCCAGCCGAACTGTTCGCCAGGCTCAAGGCGCGCATGCCCGACGGCGAGGATC
TCGTCGTGACCCATGGCGATGCCTGCTTGCCGAATATCATGGTGGAAAATGGCCGCTTTTCTGGATTCAT
CGACTGTGGCCGGCTGGGTGTGGCGGACCGCTATCAGGACATAGCGTTGGCTACCCGTGATATTGCTGAA
GAGCTTGGCGGCGAATGGGCTGACCGCTTCCTCGTGCTTTACGGTATCGCCGCTCCCGATTCGCAGCGCA
TCGCCTTCTATCGCCTTCTTGACGAGTTCTTCTGAGGGGATCAATTCTCTAGAGCTCGCTGATCAGCCTC
GACTGTGCCTTCTAGTTGCCAGCCATCTGTTGTTTGCCCCTCCCCCGTGCCTTCCTTGACCCTGGAAGGT
GCCACTCCCACTGTCCTTTCCTAATAAAATGAGGAAATTGCATCGCATTGTCTGAGTAGGTGTCATTCTA
TTCTGGGGGGTGGGGTGGGGCAGGACAGCAAGGGGGAGGATTGGGAAGACAATAGCAGGCATGCTGGGGA
TGCGGTGGGCTCTATGGCTTCTGAGGCGGAAAGAACCAGCTGGGGCTCGATCCTCTAGAGTCGAGGGCTG
CAGGAATTCGATATCAAGCTCTAGCCAACAAGCTCGTCATCGCTTTGCAGAAGAGCAGAGAGGATATGCT
CATCGTCTAAAGAACTACCCATTTTATTATATATTAGTCACGATATCTATAACAAGAAAATATATATATA
ATAAGTTATCACGTAAGTAGAACATGAAATAACAATATAATTATCGTATGAGTTAAATCTTAAAAGTCAC
GTAAAAGATAATCATGCGTCATTTTGACTCACGCGGTCGTTATAGTTCAAAATCAGTGACACTTACCGCA
TTGACAAGCACGCCTCACGGGAGCTCCAAGCGGCGACTGAGATGTCCTAAATGCACAGCGACGGATTCGC
GCTATTTAGAAAGAGAGAGCAATATTTCAAGAATGCATGCGTCAATTTTACGCAGACTATCTTTCTAGGG
TTAAAAAAGATTTGCGCTTTACTCGACCTAAACTTTAAACACGTCATAGAATCTTCGTTTGACAAAAACC
ACATTGTGGCCAAGCTGTGTGACGCGACGCGCGCTAAAGAATGGCAAACCAAGTCGCGCGAGGTACCAGC
TTTTGTTCCCTTTAGTGAGGGTTAATTTCGAGCTTGGCGTAATCATGGTCATAGCTGTTTCCTGTGTGAA
ATTGTTATCCGCTCACAATTCCACACAACATACGAGCCGGAAGCATAAAGTGTAAAGCCTGGGGTGCCTA
ATGAGTGAGCTAACTCACATTAATTGCGTTGCGCTCACTGCCCGCTTTCCAGTCGGGAAACCTGTCGTGC
CAGCTGCATTAATGAATCGGCCAACGCGCGGGGAGAGGCGGTTTGCGTATTGGGCGCTCTTCCGCTTCCT
CGCTCACTGACTCGCTGCGCTCGGTCGTTCGGCTGCGGCGAGCGGTATCAGCTCACTCAAAGGCGGTAAT
ACGGTTATCCACAGAATCAGGGGATAACGCAGGAAAGAACATGTGAGCAAAAGGCCAGCAAAAGGCCAGG
AACCGTAAAAAGGCCGCGTTGCTGGCGTTTTTCCATAGGCTCCGCCCCCCTGACGAGCATCACAAAAATC
GACGCTCAAGTCAGAGGTGGCGAAACCCGACAGGACTATAAAGATACCAGGCGTTTCCCCCTGGAAGCTC
CCTCGTGCGCTCTCCTGTTCCGACCCTGCCGCTTACCGGATACCTGTCCGCCTTTCTCCCTTCGGGAAGC
GTGGCGCTTTCTCATAGCTCACGCTGTAGGTATCTCAGTTCGGTGTAGGTCGTTCGCTCCAAGCTGGGCT
GTGTGCACGAACCCCCCGTTCAGCCCGACCGCTGCGCCTTATCCGGTAACTATCGTCTTGAGTCCAACCC
GGTAAGACACGACTTATCGCCACTGGCAGCAGCCACTGGTAACAGGATTAGCAGAGCGAGGTATGTAGGC
GGTGCTACAGAGTTCTTGAAGTGGTGGCCTAACTACGGCTACACTAGAAGAACAGTATTTGGTATCTGCG
CTCTGCTGAAGCCAGTTACCTTCGGAAAAAGAGTTGGTAGCTCTTGATCCGGCAAACAAACCACCGCTGG
TAGCGGTGGTTTTTTTGTTTGCAAGCAGCAGATTACGCGCAGAAAAAAAGGATCTCAAGAAGATCCTTTG
ATCTTTTCTACGGGGTCTGACGCTCAGTGGAACGAAAACTCACGTTAAGGGATTTTGGTCATGAGATTAT
CAAAAAGGATCTTCACCTAGATCCTTTTAAATTAAAAATGAAGTTTTAAATCAATCTAAAGTATATATGA
GTAAACTTGGTCTGACAGTTACCAATGCTTAATCAGTGAGGCACCTATCTCAGCGATCTGTCTATTTCGT
TCATCCATAGTTGCCTGACTCCCCGTCGTGTAGATAACTACGATACGGGAGGGCTTACCATCTGGCCCCA
GTGCTGCAATGATACCGCGAGACCCACGCTCACCGGCTCCAGATTTATCAGCAATAAACCAGCCAGCCGG
AAGGGCCGAGCGCAGAAGTGGTCCTGCAACTTTATCCGCCTCCATCCAGTCTATTAATTGTTGCCGGGAA
GCTAGAGTAAGTAGTTCGCCAGTTAATAGTTTGCGCAACGTTGTTGCCATTGCTACAGGCATCGTGGTGT
CACGCTCGTCGTTTGGTATGGCTTCATTCAGCTCCGGTTCCCAACGATCAAGGCGAGTTACATGATCCCC
CATGTTGTGCAAAAAAGCGGTTAGCTCCTTCGGTCCTCCGATCGTTGTCAGAAGTAAGTTGGCCGCAGTG
TTATCACTCATGGTTATGGCAGCACTGCATAATTCTCTTACTGTCATGCCATCCGTAAGATGCTTTTCTG
TGACTGGTGAGTACTCAACCAAGTCATTCTGAGAATAGTGTATGCGGCGACCGAGTTGCTCTTGCCCGGC
GTCAATACGGGATAATACCGCGCCACATAGCAGAACTTTAAAAGTGCTCATCATTGGAAAACGTTCTTCG
GGGCGAAAACTCTCAAGGATCTTACCGCTGTTGAGATCCAGTTCGATGTAACCCACTCGTGCACCCAACT
GATCTTCAGCATCTTTTACTTTCACCAGCGTTTCTGGGTGAGCAAAAACAGGAAGGCAAAATGCCGCAAA
AAAGGGAATAAGGGCGACACGGAAATGTTGAATACTCATACTCTTCCTTTTTCAATATTATTGAAGCATT
TATCAGGGTTATTGTCTCATGAGCGGATACATATTTGAATGTATTTAGAAAAATAAACAAATAGGGGTTC
CGCGCACATTTCCCCGAAAAGTGCCACCT
Features (pLannotate 1.2.2; 31 found; start..end, strand, type, name):
     28..456     -  rep_origin     f1 ori (sequence partly withheld): f1 bacteriophage origin of replication; arrow indicates direction of (+) strand synthesis
    461..618     -  CDS            lacZα (fragment): LacZα fragment of β-galactosidase; lacZ fragment
    621..639     +  promoter       T7 promoter: promoter for bacteriophage T7 RNA polymerase
   1139..1159    +  promoter       tight TRE promoter (fragment): Tet-responsive promoter PTight, consisting of seven tet operator sequences followed by the minimal CMV promoter
   1176..1196    +  promoter       tight TRE promoter (fragment): Tet-responsive promoter PTight, consisting of seven tet operator sequences followed by the minimal CMV promoter
   1213..1233    +  promoter       tight TRE promoter (fragment): Tet-responsive promoter PTight, consisting of seven tet operator sequences followed by the minimal CMV promoter
   1250..1270    +  promoter       tight TRE promoter (fragment): Tet-responsive promoter PTight, consisting of seven tet operator sequences followed by the minimal CMV promoter
   1287..1307    +  promoter       tight TRE promoter (fragment): Tet-responsive promoter PTight, consisting of seven tet operator sequences followed by the minimal CMV promoter
   1324..1344    +  promoter       tight TRE promoter (fragment): Tet-responsive promoter PTight, consisting of seven tet operator sequences followed by the minimal CMV promoter
   1361..1381    +  promoter       tight TRE promoter (fragment): Tet-responsive promoter PTight, consisting of seven tet operator sequences followed by the minimal CMV promoter
   1398..1418    +  promoter       tight TRE promoter (fragment): Tet-responsive promoter PTight, consisting of seven tet operator sequences followed by the minimal CMV promoter
   1426..1471    +  promoter       TRE3GV promoter (fragment): 3rd-generation Tet-responsive promoter that can be activated by binding of Tet-On® 3G, optimized for retroviral and lentiviral vectors
   1543..1567    +  protein_bind   attB1: mutant version of attB; recombination site for the Gateway® BP reaction BP Clonase™
   1582..2382    +  CDS            Ovol1: OVOL1_MOUSE - Experimental evidence at transcript level: Swiss-Prot protein existence level 2. Putative transcription factor. Involved in hair formation and spermatogenesis. May function in the differentiation and/or maintenance of the urogenital system. From Mus musculus (Mouse).
   2398..2422    -  protein_bind   attB2: mutant version of attB; recombination site for the Gateway® BP reaction BP Clonase™
   2559..3021    +  misc_feature   IRES: internal ribosome entry site (IRES) of the encephalomyocarditis virus (EMCV)
   3062..6102    +  CDS            lacZ (fragment): β-galactosidase; lacZ
   6105..6122    +  misc_feature   MCS (fragment): pBluescript multiple cloning site
   6128..6931    +  CDS            NeoR/KanR: aminoglycoside phosphotransferase from Tn5; aph(3')-II (or nptII); confers resistance to neomycin, kanamycin, and G418 (Geneticin®)
   6969..7193    +  polyA_signal   bGH poly(A) signal: bovine growth hormone polyadenylation signal
   7197..7218    +  promoter       SV40 promoter (fragment): SV40 enhancer and early promoter
   7241..7266    +  misc_feature   MCS (fragment): pBluescript multiple cloning site
   7667..7798    +  CDS            FP (fragment): FP25_NPVAC - Experimental evidence at protein level: Swiss-Prot protein existence level 1. From Autographa californica nuclear polyhedrosis virus (AcMNPV).
   7815..7833    -  promoter       T3 promoter: promoter for bacteriophage T3 RNA polymerase
   7878..7894    -  protein_bind   lac operator: The lac repressor binds to the lac operator to inhibit transcription in E. coli. This inhibition can be relieved by adding lactose or isopropyl-β-D-thiogalactopyranoside (IPTG). lac repressor encoded by lacI
   7902..7932    -  promoter       lac promoter: promoter for the E. coli lac operon
   7947..7968    -  protein_bind   CAP binding site: CAP binding activates transcription in the presence of cAMP. E. coli catabolite activator protein
   7981..8073    -  CDS            lacI (fragment): lac repressor; lacI; The lac repressor binds to the lac operator to inhibit transcription in E. coli. This inhibition can be relieved by adding lactose or isopropyl-β-D-thiogalactopyranoside (IPTG).
   8256..8844    -  rep_origin     ori: high-copy-number ColE1/pMB1/pBR322/pUC origin of replication
   9015..9875    -  CDS            AmpR: β-lactamase; bla; confers resistance to ampicillin, carbenicillin, and related antibiotics
   9876..9980    -  promoter       AmpR promoter: bla
