[The description below was written by a language model from this plasmid's Addgene catalogue record and pLannotate feature annotations shown in this document.]
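Description:
PB-TAB-mOvol1 is a piggyBac transposon plasmid built on a pBluescript backbone for doxycycline-inducible expression of mouse Ovol1 in mammalian cells. It is maintained in E. coli as a high-copy plasmid through the ColE1/pUC-type origin and selected with ampicillin via the β-lactamase gene. The backbone also retains the f1 origin, the T7 and T3 promoters and remnants of the lac promoter/lacZα region typical of pBluescript. The automated annotation does not explicitly call the piggyBac terminal repeats. A short fragment matching the baculovirus FP25 gene lies just downstream of the expression cassette, but the record does not say what this sequence represents.

The payload is a single bicistronic transcription unit. A Tet-responsive promoter, annotated as a series of repeated tet operator elements followed by a minimal promoter segment, drives the Ovol1 coding sequence. Ovol1 is flanked by attB1 and attB2 sites, showing that it was introduced by Gateway recombination. Downstream, an EMCV IRES directs translation of βgeo, a fusion of lacZ (β-galactosidase) and the Tn5 neomycin phosphotransferase, and the transcript ends at a bGH polyadenylation signal. Because βgeo sits on the same dox-induced message as Ovol1, induced cells can be identified by β-galactosidase activity and selected with G418. No Tet transactivator is annotated on this plasmid, so one would have to be supplied separately, as would piggyBac transposase for genomic integration. The associated publication concerns the influence of OVOL1 on iPSC reprogramming intermediates, which fits use of the construct for stable, controllable Ovol1 expression in reprogramming experiments.
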