Addgene plasmid #120360: PB-TAB-mOvol1
Purpose: piggyBac transposon for dox-inducible expression of Ovol1 (with Bgeo; ie. LacZ / NeoR fusion).
Depositing lab: Knut Woltjen. Depositing organization: Kyoto University, Center for iPS Cell Research and Application. Publication: OVOL1 Influences the Determination and Expansion of iPSC Reprogramming Intermediates. Kagawa H, Shimamoto R, Kim SI, Oceguera-Yanez F, Yamamoto T, Schroeder T, Woltjen K. Stem Cell Reports. 2018 Dec 28. pii: S2213-6711(18)30527-7. doi: 10.1016/j.stemcr.2018.12.008. PubMed 30639212.
Backbone
  Vector backbone: pBluescript
  Vector type: Mammalian Expression ; piggyBac transposon
  Selectable markers: Neomycin (select with G418)
Growth in bacteria
  Bacterial resistance: Ampicillin, 100 μg/mL
  Growth temperature: 37°C
  Growth strain: DH5alpha
  Copy number: High Copy
Gene/Insert
  Gene/Insert name: Ovol1
  Species: M. musculus (mouse)
  Entrez Gene: Ovol1 (a.k.a. BB147136, O, Ovo1, mo, movo1)
  Cloning method: Gateway Cloning
  Sequencing primers: 5′ AGCTCGTTTAGTGAACCGTCAGATC; 3′ GCATTCCTTTGGCGAGAG
Terms and licenses: Academic/Nonprofit Terms; Industry Terms: Not Available to Industry
How to cite: PB-TAB-mOvol1 was a gift from Knut Woltjen (Addgene plasmid # 120360 ; http://n2t.net/addgene:120360 ; RRID:Addgene_120360)
